>Addgene plasmid #34330 | KHBD00177 | depositor partial sequence | sequence record 40897 | KHBD00177 sequence 1407 bps
ATGGCCCAGATACAGACACCGATACCGATTCCAGCCCCCGCGGAGCCCATTGAAAAGCTCAGCCACCCGC
ACAGCATTGGCATCCAGTTGCAGCACAAGGGGATGCCCCATGGCCTGGGCCTGCTGACCACAGTGGCCTC
GCTGCCCCCCAAGTACCGCAGTCGATATCTGAACCTGAAAACCAGGTGCGAAATACCGCTGGATCTAACG
CTGAAGCTTCCCTCACCACTGCCCAGCAGCGATGTGCCCATGGCGGCCACATTCGCGGAGGTCTATAGCG
AAAATACGAGTGCTAGTTCCAGCGAGGTGCAGGGGGAGGTGACCAAGGTGGAGGAGCTGCCGGTGAAGCC
CCCAACACCACCGCAGAGTCCAGCAGGGAAGCGTAAATTGAGCCGGGAGAGCTATGACGACGAGCCGGCT
AAAATGGCCAAAAAGGAGGAGGAGGTTCCGGTGGAAACAGTAGAATCCACACCAGCGAAACCCGTCAAAG
TGGCAGAATCTGCGCCTAAAACCAACAAGGCCTCCACTTCCTCGGGAAAGCCCTCCCGCAATAAAGCCAC
CCGCAAGCTGAAGTTCGATGAGGAGACCAGTTCCCCCGTCTCGGGCACCGTCATCCGACCGCTCGAGGAC
ATCACCGATGGATCGATGCAGTACAGCAACGGCGACATTGACCCCAAGTACAACATAGTCGAGATCACGG
AGGAGACCAAGGCGGAACTGGCCGCCATCAAGAACGTGATCGGGGACTATGTCTGCCGACTGTGCAAGAT
CAAGTTCGAGGACGCCTTCGGCCTGGCCCGGCACAGGTGCGCCTGCATCGTCCTGCTGGAGTACCGGTGT
CCCGAGTGCGGCAAGCAGTTCAATTGTCCTGCTAACTTGGCCTCCCATCGCCGGTGGCACAAGCCGAGGA
AGGAGGCGTCTAAAAAGGAGAATCGCAATACCACCAACCAGCCGGAGAAACAGCAGCAGGTGGAGAAAAA
GTCGGAGGAGGAACTGGCCTTCGATTGCCAGGAGTGCGGCAAGAAGTTTAAGAGAGCCGCCTACCTGAGG
AAGCACCAGCTGACCCATCAGAAAAAGGAAAAGCCAGCGGAAAAACAGTTGGAAATGAAGCCCACCACCA
CAACTATCACAGGCAGTTTTCACTTTAACCAGGCGGTGTCCACCTCCTCCTCCGCCAGCAGTTCGCACTC
CGATGAGGGAGTCTACGTGGTGGGATCGAATGCCAGGGAGAACTACGACTATGACAACGACTACCTCTCG
GACTCCAGCTCCTCCGCCTCATCTGCGGGATACGGACGGCTTCAGATTGTGGAACATGGTCTCACGGAGG
AGGAAAGCATTGCTGCCGCAGCTCTGACCAACTTGAGGAACTGCGCCTCCGTCATCCAACACACAACCAT
GGCCCAC
