>Addgene plasmid #34330 | KHBD00177 | addgene partial sequence | sequence record 42012 | M13-Rev 5'-CAGGAAACAGCTATGACC-3'
ATTTTATTTTGACTGATAGTGACCTGTTCGTTGCAACAAATTGATAAGCAATGCTTTCTTATAATGCCAA
CTTTGTACAAGAAAGTTGGCAAGTGGGCCATGGTTGTGTGTTGGATGACGGAGGCGCAGTTCCTCAAGTT
GGTCAGAGCTGCGGCAGCAATGCTTTCCTCCTCCGTGAGACCATGTTCCACAATCTGAAGCCGTCCGTAT
CCCGCAGATGAGGCGGAGGAGCTGGAGTCCGAGAGGTAGTCGTTGTCATAGTCGTAGTTCTCCCTGGCAT
TCGATCCCACCACGTAGACTCCCTCATCGGAGTGCGAACTGCTGGCGGAGGAGGAGGTGGACACCGCCTG
GTTAAAGTGAAAACTGCCTGTGATAGTTGTGGTGGTGGGCTTCATTTCCAACTGTTTTTCCGCTGGCTTT
TCCTTTTTCTGATGGGTCAGCTGGTGCTTCCTCAGGTAGGCGGCTCTCTTAAACTTCTTGCCGCACTCCT
GGCAATCGAAGGCCAGTTCCTCCTCCGACTTTTTCTCCACCTGCTGCTGTTTCTCCGGCTGGTTGGTGGT
ATTGCGATTCTCCTTTTTAGACGCCTCCTTCCTCGGCTTGTGCCACCGGCGATGGGAGGCCAAGTTAGCA
GGACAATTGAACTGCTTGCCGCACTCGGGACACCGGTACTCCAGCAGGACGATGCAGGCGCACCTGTGCC
GGGCCAGGCCGAAGGCGTCCTCGAACTTGATCTTGCACAGTCGGCAGACATAGTCCCCGATCACGTTCTT
