[The description below was written by a language model from this plasmid's Addgene catalogue record.]
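Description:
KHBD00177 is a Gateway clone built in the pDONR221 backbone (Invitrogen) that carries the open reading frame of the Drosophila melanogaster gene nerfin-1 (nervous fingers 1, CG13906, FBgn0028999). The catalogue lists it as a Gateway donor vector. Because the fly insert of about 1.4 kb was introduced by Gateway cloning into a backbone of roughly 2.5 kb, it functions in practice as an entry clone, in which the ORF would be expected to sit between recombination (att) sites, although no feature table is provided to confirm the exact sites. The plasmid is propagated in E. coli as a high-copy plasmid under kanamycin selection. M13 forward and reverse primer sites flank the insert and are used for sequence verification.

The record states no promoter, tag or reporter, which is consistent with a shuttle clone intended for storage and transfer of a coding sequence rather than for expression. The depositor notes that ORFs in this collection were cloned open-ended, without a stop codon, so the nerfin-1 coding region can be recombined into Gateway destination vectors that add C-terminal as well as N-terminal fusion partners. The clone belongs to a Drosophila ORF collection associated with a study on automated protein-DNA interaction screening of fly regulatory elements. This suggests it is meant as a source of the nerfin-1 ORF for building fusion constructs used in such binding screens, though the specific destination vectors are not named in the record.
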