Addgene plasmid #34330: KHBD00177
Depositing lab: Bart Deplancke. Depositing organization: Swiss Federal Institute of Technology (EPFL). Publication: Automated protein-DNA interaction screening of Drosophila regulatory elements. Korneel Hens, Jean-Daniel Feuz, Alina Isakova, Antonina Lagovitina, Andreas Massouras, Julien Bryois, Patrick Callaerts, Susan E. Celniker, Bart Deplancke. Nat Methods. 2011 Oct 30;8(12):1065-70. 10.1038/nmeth.1763 PubMed 22037703.
Backbone
  Vector backbone: pDONR221
  Backbone manufacturer: Invitrogen
  Backbone size w/o insert (bp): 2536
  Vector type: Gateway Donor Vector
Growth in bacteria
  Bacterial resistance: Kanamycin, 50 μg/mL
  Growth temperature: 37°C
  Growth strain: DH5alpha
  Copy number: High Copy
Gene/Insert
  Gene/Insert name: CG13906 (alt names: FBgn0028999; nerfin-1; nervous fingers 1)
  Species: D. melanogaster (fly)
  Insert size (bp): 1407
  Entrez Gene: nerfin-1 (a.k.a. Dmel_CG13906, CG13906, Dmel\CG13906, Nerfin, Nerfin-1, nerfin)
  Cloning method: Gateway Cloning
  Sequencing primers: 5′ M13F; 3′ M13R
Terms and licenses: Academic/Nonprofit Terms; Industry Terms: Not Available to Industry
Depositor comments: Please note that the ORFs in this collection were cloned open-ended (without a stop codon).
How to cite: KHBD00177 was a gift from Bart Deplancke (Addgene plasmid # 34330 ; http://n2t.net/addgene:34330 ; RRID:Addgene_34330)
